Addgene plasmid #143406: TFORF0493
Purpose: Lentiviral vector for overexpressing transcription factor ORFs with unique 24-bp barcodes. Barcodes facilitate identification of transcription factors in pooled screens.
Depositing lab: Feng Zhang. Depositing organization: Broad Institute. Publication: A transcription factor atlas of directed differentiation. Joung J, Ma S, Tay T, Geiger-Schuller KR, Kirchgatterer PC, Verdine VK, Guo B, Arias-Garcia MA, Allen WE, Singh A, Kuksenko O, Abudayyeh OO, Gootenberg JS, Fu Z, Macrae RK, Buenrostro JD, Regev A, Zhang F. Cell. 2023 Jan 5;186(1):209-229.e26. doi: 10.1016/j.cell.2022.11.026. PubMed 36608654.
Backbone
  Vector backbone: pLX_TRC317
  Backbone manufacturer: Broad Institute Genetic Perturbation Platform
  Backbone size w/o insert (bp): 8264
  Vector type: Mammalian Expression, Lentiviral
  Selectable markers: Puromycin
Growth in bacteria
  Bacterial resistance: Ampicillin, 100 μg/mL
  Growth temperature: 37°C
  Growth strain: NEB Stable
  Copy number: High Copy
Gene/Insert
  Gene/Insert name: ZSCAN2
  Species: H. sapiens (human)
  Insert size (bp): 1946
  Entrez Gene: ZSCAN2 (a.k.a. ZFP29, ZNF854, FLJ20595)
  Promoter: EF1a
  Cloning method: Unknown
  Sequencing primers: 5′ GGGTGGAGACTGAAGTTAGGCCAG; 3′ CACATAGCGTAAAAGGAGCAACATAG
Terms and licenses: Academic/Nonprofit Terms; Industry Terms: Not Available to Industry
Depositor comments: NM_181877,ENST00000448803,ENST00000546148,ENST00000540894 . The transcription factor ORF portion of this plasmid was synthesized by Genewiz. Please test multiple small colonies in case of plasmid recombination. To make this collection available in a timely manner, a portion of this collection was not fully sequenced by Addgene. If an Addgene verified full plasmid sequence is not available, please contact us prior to placing an order to request the full sequence.
How to cite: TFORF0493 was a gift from Feng Zhang (Addgene plasmid # 143406 ; http://n2t.net/addgene:143406 ; RRID:Addgene_143406)
