[The description below was written by a language model from this plasmid's Addgene catalogue record and pLannotate feature annotations shown in this document.]
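Description:
TFORF0493 is a lentiviral mammalian expression plasmid built on the pLX_TRC317 backbone from the Broad Institute Genetic Perturbation Platform. It carries the human transcription factor ZSCAN2 (also known as ZFP29 or ZNF854) as a synthesized open reading frame of roughly 1.9 kb. It belongs to a large collection of transcription factor ORF constructs, each tagged with a unique 24-bp barcode so that individual factors can be identified by sequencing in pooled overexpression screens. The full sequenced record is 10,210 nt. In bacteria the plasmid is maintained through a high-copy ColE1/pUC-type origin and ampicillin resistance (β-lactamase). An f1 origin and leftover lac, T3 and T7 cloning-vector elements are also present. The depositor warns that recombination can occur, as is common for LTR-containing plasmids.

The viral portion has a third-generation layout. An RSV promoter drives a truncated HIV-1 5' LTR, followed by the Ψ packaging signal, a gag fragment, the Rev response element and a cPPT/CTS, and it ends in a self-inactivating ΔU3 3' LTR with a downstream SV40 poly(A) signal. Within the provirus, an SV40 early promoter expresses puromycin N-acetyltransferase for selection of transduced cells. A separate EF-1α promoter drives the ZSCAN2 ORF, and a WPRE downstream enhances transcript expression. The annotation tool matched only the first part of the ORF, and to the mouse Zscan2 orthologue, whereas the catalogue lists the insert as human. This most likely reflects homology matching. The barcode is not annotated in the feature table, so its exact position is not stated. A short U6 promoter fragment lies between the ORF and the WPRE.
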