Features (pLannotate 1.2.2; 31 found; start..end, strand, type, name):
      5..231     +  promoter       RSV promoter: Rous sarcoma virus enhancer/promoter
    232..412     +  LTR            5' LTR (truncated): truncated 5' long terminal repeat (LTR) from HIV-1
    459..584     +  misc_feature   HIV-1 Ψ: packaging signal of human immunodeficiency virus type 1
    568..931     +  CDS            HIV-1 gag (fragment): gag protein from human immunodeficiency virus 1; gag
   1077..1310    +  misc_feature   RRE: The Rev response element (RRE) of HIV-1 allows for Rev-dependent mRNA export from the nucleus to the cytoplasm.
   1687..1713    +  CDS            Rev (fragment): human immunodeficiency virus 1 (HIV-1) Rev protein; rev; enhances nuclear export of unspliced and incompletely spliced viral mRNAs
   1720..1743    +  promoter       SV40 promoter (fragment): SV40 early promoter
   1744..1815    +  promoter       SV40 promoter (fragment): SV40 enhancer and early promoter
   1839..1974    +  rep_origin     SV40 ori: SV40 origin of replication
   2020..2616    +  CDS            PuroR (fragment): puromycin N-acetyltransferase; pac from Streptomyces; confers resistance to puromycin
   2665..2782    +  misc_feature   cPPT/CTS: central polypurine tract and central termination sequence of HIV-1
   2847..2913    +  CDS            small t antigen (fragment): SV40 (simian virus 40) small t antigen
   2920..4098    +  promoter       EF-1α promoter: strong constitutive promoter for human elongation factor EF-1α
   4118..4840    +  CDS            Zscan2 (fragment): ZSCA2_MOUSE - Also known as Zfp-29, Zfp29. Experimental evidence at protein level: Swiss-Prot protein existence level 1. May be involved in transcriptional regulation during the post-meiotic stages of spermatogenesis. From Mus musculus (Mouse).
   5972..6025    +  promoter       U6 promoter (fragment): RNA polymerase III promoter for human U6 snRNA
   6067..6655    +  misc_feature   WPRE: woodchuck hepatitis virus posttranscriptional regulatory element
   6706..6725    +  misc_feature   cPPT/CTS (fragment): central polypurine tract and central termination sequence of HIV-1
   6727..6960    +  LTR            3' LTR (ΔU3): self-inactivating 3' long terminal repeat (LTR) from HIV-1
   7038..7159    +  polyA_signal   SV40 poly(A) signal: SV40 polyadenylation signal
   7199..7334    +  rep_origin     SV40 ori: SV40 origin of replication
   7355..7373    -  promoter       T7 promoter: promoter for bacteriophage T7 RNA polymerase
   7381..7536    +  CDS            lacZα (fragment): LacZα fragment of β-galactosidase; lacZ fragment
   7541..7969    +  rep_origin     f1 ori (sequence partly withheld): f1 bacteriophage origin of replication; arrow indicates direction of (+) strand synthesis
   8022..8126    +  promoter       AmpR promoter: bla
   8127..8987    +  CDS            AmpR: β-lactamase; bla; confers resistance to ampicillin, carbenicillin, and related antibiotics
   9158..9746    +  rep_origin     ori: high-copy-number ColE1/pMB1/pBR322/pUC origin of replication
   9929..10021   +  CDS            lacI (fragment): lac repressor; lacI; The lac repressor binds to the lac operator to inhibit transcription in E. coli. This inhibition can be relieved by adding lactose or isopropyl-β-D-thiogalactopyranoside (IPTG).
  10034..10055   +  protein_bind   CAP binding site: CAP binding activates transcription in the presence of cAMP. E. coli catabolite activator protein
  10070..10100   +  promoter       lac promoter: promoter for the E. coli lac operon
  10108..10124   +  protein_bind   lac operator: The lac repressor binds to the lac operator to inhibit transcription in E. coli. This inhibition can be relieved by adding lactose or isopropyl-β-D-thiogalactopyranoside (IPTG). lac repressor encoded by lacI
  10169..10187   +  promoter       T3 promoter: promoter for bacteriophage T3 RNA polymerase
>Addgene plasmid #143406 | TFORF0493 | addgene full sequence | sequence record 397930 | Addgene NGS Result
TTAATGTAGTCTTATGCAATACTCTTGTAGTCTTGCAACATGGTAACGATGAGTTAGCAACATGCCTTAC
AAGGAGAGAAAAAGCACCGTGCATGCCGATTGGTGGAAGTAAGGTGGTACGATCGTGCCTTATTAGGAAG
GCAACAGACGGGTCTGACATGGATTGGACGAACCACTGAATTGCCGCATTGCAGAGATATTGTATTTAAG
TGCCTAGCTCGATACATAAACGGGTCTCTCTGGTTAGACCAGATCTGAGCCTGGGAGCTCTCTGGCTAAC
TAGGGAACCCACTGCTTAAGCCTCAATAAAGCTTGCCTTGAGTGCTTCAAGTAGTGTGTGCCCGTCTGTT
GTGTGACTCTGGTAACTAGAGATCCCTCAGACCCTTTTAGTCAGTGTGGAAAATCTCTAGCAGTGGCGCC
CGAACAGGGACTTGAAAGCGAAAGGGAAACCAGAGGAGCTCTCTCGACGCAGGACTCGGCTTGCTGAAGC
GCGCACGGCAAGAGGCGAGGGGCGGCGACTGGTGAGTACGCCAAAAATTTTGACTAGCGGAGGCTAGAAG
GAGAGAGATGGGTGCGAGAGCGTCAGTATTAAGCGGGGGAGAATTAGATCGCGATGGGAAAAAATTCGGT
TAAGGCCAGGGGGAAAGAAAAAATATAAATTAAAACATATAGTATGGGCAAGCAGGGAGCTAGAACGATT
CGCAGTTAATCCTGGCCTGTTAGAAACATCAGAAGGCTGTAGACAAATACTGGGACAGCTACAACCATCC
CTTCAGACAGGATCAGAAGAACTTAGATCATTATATAATACAGTAGCAACCCTCTATTGTGTGCATCAAA
GGATAGAGATAAAAGACACCAAGGAAGCTTTAGACAAGATAGAGGAAGAGCAAAACAAAAGTAAGACCAC
CGCACAGCAAGCGGCCGCTGATCTTCAGACCTGGAGGAGGAGATATGAGGGACAATTGGAGAAGTGAATT
ATATAAATATAAAGTAGTAAAAATTGAACCATTAGGAGTAGCACCCACCAAGGCAAAGAGAAGAGTGGTG
CAGAGAGAAAAAAGAGCAGTGGGAATAGGAGCTTTGTTCCTTGGGTTCTTGGGAGCAGCAGGAAGCACTA
TGGGCGCAGCGTCAATGACGCTGACGGTACAGGCCAGACAATTATTGTCTGGTATAGTGCAGCAGCAGAA
CAATTTGCTGAGGGCTATTGAGGCGCAACAGCATCTGTTGCAACTCACAGTCTGGGGCATCAAGCAGCTC
CAGGCAAGAATCCTGGCTGTGGAAAGATACCTAAAGGATCAACAGCTCCTGGGGATTTGGGGTTGCTCTG
GAAAACTCATTTGCACCACTGCTGTGCCTTGGAATGCTAGTTGGAGTAATAAATCTCTGGAACAGATTTG
GAATCACACGACCTGGATGGAGTGGGACAGAGAAATTAACAATTACACAAGCTTAATACACTCCTTAATT
GAAGAATCGCAAAACCAGCAAGAAAAGAATGAACAAGAATTATTGGAATTAGATAAATGGGCAAGTTTGT
GGAATTGGTTTAACATAACAAATTGGCTGTGGTATATAAAATTATTCATAATGATAGTAGGAGGCTTGGT
AGGTTTAAGAATAGTTTTTGCTGTACTTTCTATAGTGAATAGAGTTAGGCAGGGATATTCACCATTATCG
TTTCAGACCCACCTCCCAACCCCGAGGGGACCCATGCATTGCATCTCAATTAGTCAGCAACCAGGTGTGG
AAAGTCCCCAGGCTCCCCAGCAGGCAGAAGTATGCAAAGCATGCGTCTCAATTAGTCAGCAACCATAGTC
CCGCCCCTAACTCCGCCCATCCCGCCCCTAACTCCGCCCAGTTCCGCCCATTCTCCGCCCCATGGCTGAC
TAATTTTTTTTATTTATGCAGAGGCCGAGGCCGCCTCGGCCTCTGAGCTATTCCAGAAGTAGTGAGGAGG
CTTTTTTGGAGGCCTAGGCTTTTGCAAAAAGCTTTCTAGAGGTACCACCGGAGCTTACCATGACCGAGTA
CAAGCCCACGGTGCGCCTCGCCACCCGCGACGACGTCCCCAGGGCCGTACGCACCCTCGCCGCCGCGTTC
GCCGACTACCCCGCCACGCGCCACACCGTCGATCCGGACCGCCACATCGAGCGGGTCACCGAGCTGCAAG
AACTCTTCCTCACGCGCGTCGGGCTCGACATCGGCAAGGTGTGGGTCGCGGACGACGGCGCCGCCGTGGC
GGTCTGGACCACGCCGGAGAGCGTCGAAGCGGGGGCGGTGTTCGCCGAGATCGGCCCGCGCATGGCCGAG
TTGAGCGGTTCCCGGCTGGCCGCGCAGCAACAGATGGAAGGCCTCCTGGCGCCGCACCGGCCCAAGGAGC
CCGCGTGGTTCCTGGCCACCGTCGGCGTCTCGCCCGACCACCAGGGCAAGGGTCTGGGCAGCGCCGTCGT
GCTCCCCGGAGTGGAGGCGGCCGAGCGCGCCGGGGTGCCCGCCTTCCTGGAGACCTCCGCGCCCCGCAAC
CTCCCCTTCTACGAGCGGCTCGGCTTCACCGTCACCGCCGACGTCGAGGTGCCCGAAGGACCGCGCACCT
GGTGCATGACCCGCAAGCCCGGTGCCAGTTAACGAATTCTAGATCTTGAGACAAATGGCAGTATTCATCC
ACAATTTTAAAAGAAAAGGGGGGATTGGGGGGTACAGTGCAGGGGAAAGAATAGTAGACATAATAGCAAC
AGACATACAAACTAAAGAATTACAAAAACAAATTACAAAAATTCAAAATTTTCGGGTTTATTACAGGGAC
AGCAGAGATCCACTTTGGCGCCGGCTCGAGGCCTGCAGGTGCAAAGATGGATAAAGTTTTAAACAGAGAG
GAATCTTTGCAGCTAATGGACCTTCTAGGTCTTGAAAGGAGTGGGAATTGGCTCCGGTGCCCGTCAGTGG
GCAGAGCGCACATCGCCCACAGTCCCCGAGAAGTTGGGGGGAGGGGTCGGCAATTGAACCGGTGCCTAGA
GAAGGTGGCGCGGGGTAAACTGGGAAAGTGATGTCGTGTACTGGCTCCGCCTTTTTCCCGAGGGTGGGGG
AGAACCGTATATAAGTGCAGTAGTCGCCGTGAACGTTCTTTTTCGCAACGGGTTTGCCGCCAGAACACAG
GTAAGTGCCGTGTGTGGTTCCCGCGGGCCTGGCCTCTTTACGGGTTATGGCCCTTGCGTGCCTTGAATTA
CTTCCACCTGGCTGCAGTACGTGATTCTTGATCCCGAGCTTCGGGTTGGAAGTGGGTGGGAGAGTTCGAG
GCCTTGCGCTTAAGGAGCCCCTTCGCCTCGTGCTTGAGTTGAGGCCTGGCCTGGGCGCTGGGGCCGCCGC
GTGCGAATCTGGTGGCACCTTCGCGCCTGTCTCGCTGCTTTCGATAAGTCTCTAGCCATTTAAAATTTTT
GATGACCTGCTGCGACGCTTTTTTTCTGGCAAGATAGTCTTGTAAATGCGGGCCAAGATCTGCACACTGG
TATTTCGGTTTTTGGGGCCGCGGGCGGCGACGGGGCCCGTGCGTCCCAGCGCACATGTTCGGCGAGGCGG
GGCCTGCGAGCGCGGCCACCGAGAATCGGACGGGGGTAGTCTCAAGCTGGCCGGCCTGCTCTGGTGCCTG
GCCTCGCGCCGCCGTGTATCGCCCCGCCCTGGGCGGCAAGGCTGGCCCGGTCGGCACCAGTTGCGTGAGC
GGAAAGATGGCCGCTTCCCGGCCCTGCTGCAGGGAGCTCAAAATGGAGGACGCGGCGCTCGGGAGAGCGG
GCGGGTGAGTCACCCACACAAAGGAAAAGGGCCTTTCCGTCCTCAGCCGTCGCTTCATGTGACTCCACGG
AGTACCGGGCGCCGTCCAGGCACCTCGATTAGTTCTCGAGCTTTTGGAGTACGTCGTCTTTAGGTTGGGG
GGAGGGGTTTTATGCGATGGAGTTTCCCCACACTGAGTGGGTGGAGACTGAAGTTAGGCCAGCTTGGCAC
TTGATGTAATTCTCCTTGGAATTTGCCCTTTTTGAGTTTGGATCTTGGTTCATTCTCAAGCCTCAGACAG
TGGTTCAAAGTTTTTTTCTTCCATTTCAGGTGTCGTGAGGCTAGCACCGCCACCATGATGGCTGCAGACA
TCCCGAGAGTGACCACTCCGCTGAGCTCCTTGGTCCAGGTGCCTCAAGAGGAAGATAGACAGGAGGAGGA
GGTCACCACCATGATCCTGGAGGATGACTCCTGGGTGCAAGAAGCTGTGCTGCAGGAGGATGGCCCTGAG
TCTGAGCCCTTTCCCCAGAGTGCTGGCAAGGGCGGCCCCCAGGAGGAGGTGACCAGGGGACCACAGGGTG
CACTCGGCCGCCTCCGAGAGCTCTGCCGGCGCTGGCTGAGACCAGAGGTACACACCAAGGAGCAGATGTT
AACCATGCTGCCAAAGGAAATTCAGGCTTGGCTGCAAGAGCATCGGCCTGAAAGCAGTGAGGAGGCAGCG
GCCCTGGTGGAAGACTTGACCCAGACCCTTCAGGACAGTGATTTTGAGATACAGAGTGAAAATGGGGAGA
ACTGTAATCAAGACATGTTTGAGAATGAATCACGTAAGATATTCTCGGAAATGCCTGAAGGTGAAAGTGC
TCAGCACTCCGATGGGGAAAGTGACTTTGAGAGAGATGCTGGCATCCAGAGGCTCCAGGGACACAGCCCA
GGTGAGGACCACGGGGAGGTGGTTTCTCAGGACAGGGAAGTTGGCCAGCTCATAGGCCTGCAGGGCACCT
ACCTAGGGGAGAAGCCCTACGAATGTCCCCAGTGTGGGAAGACCTTCAGCCGGAAATCCCACCTCATCAC
ACACGAGAGGACCCACACAGGAGAGAAATACTACAAATGTGATGAATGTGGAAAAAGCTTTAGTGATGGT
TCAAATTTTAGTAGACACCAAACCACTCACACCGGGGAGAAGCCCTACAAATGCAGAGACTGTGGGAAGA
GCTTTAGCCGGAGTGCCAACCTCATAACCCACCAGAGGATCCACACGGGGGAAAAGCCCTTCCAGTGTGC
CGAGTGTGGCAAGAGCTTCAGCAGGAGTCCCAACCTCATTGCACATCAGCGCACCCACACAGGAGAGAAA
CCCTACTCGTGCCCCGAGTGTGGAAAGAGCTTTGGCAACCGATCCAGCCTTAACACGCATCAGGGGATCC
ACACTGGAGAAAAGCCCTACGAATGTAAAGAATGCGGCGAAAGCTTTAGTTACAACTCCAATCTAATCAG
ACACCAGAGAATCCACACAGGAGAGAAACCCTACAAATGTACCGACTGTGGGCAGAGGTTCAGCCAGAGT
TCAGCCCTCATCACCCACCGGAGAACCCACACAGGAGAGAAACCCTACCAGTGCAGCGAGTGTGGGAAAA
GCTTCAGCCGCAGCTCTAACCTGGCCACACACCGGAGAACCCACATGGTGGAGAAGCCCTATAAGTGTGG
GGTGTGTGGGAAGAGCTTCAGCCAGAGCTCCAGTCTGATTGCACACCAGGGCATGCACACAGGGGAGAAA
CCCTACGAGTGCCTGACATGTGGGGAGAGCTTCAGCTGGAGCTCCAACCTCCTCAAGCACCAGAGGATCC
ACACGGGAGAGAAACCCTACAAATGCAGCGAGTGTGGGAAATGCTTCAGCCAGCGCTCCCAGCTCGTAGT
GCACCAGCGGACCCACACGGGCGAGAAGCCCTACAAATGCCTCATGTGCGGCAAGAGCTTCAGCCGGGGC
TCCATTCTGGTCATGCACCAGAGAGCCCATTTGGGAGACAAGCCCTACAGGTGCCCTGAGTGTGGGAAAG
GCTTTAGCTGGAACTCAGTCCTCATTATACATCAGCGAATCCACACTGGGGAGAAGCCCTACAAATGCCC
CGAGTGTGGCAAAGGCTTCAGCAACAGCTCTAACTTTATCACACATCAGAGAACTCACATGAAAGAGAAA
CTTTATTAGTAATGAACTAGTCCGTAACTTGAAAGTATTTCGATTTCTTGGCTTTATATATCTTGTGGAA
AGGACGACTCATGCACGGAACAGAAGTCGAAACGCGTTAAGTCGACAATCAACCTCTGGATTACAAAATT
TGTGAAAGATTGACTGGTATTCTTAACTATGTTGCTCCTTTTACGCTATGTGGATACGCTGCTTTAATGC
CTTTGTATCATGCTATTGCTTCCCGTATGGCTTTCATTTTCTCCTCCTTGTATAAATCCTGGTTGCTGTC
TCTTTATGAGGAGTTGTGGCCCGTTGTCAGGCAACGTGGCGTGGTGTGCACTGTGTTTGCTGACGCAACC
CCCACTGGTTGGGGCATTGCCACCACCTGTCAGCTCCTTTCCGGGACTTTCGCTTTCCCCCTCCCTATTG
CCACGGCGGAACTCATCGCCGCCTGCCTTGCCCGCTGCTGGACAGGGGCTCGGCTGTTGGGCACTGACAA
TTCCGTGGTGTTGTCGGGGAAATCATCGTCCTTTCCTTGGCTGCTCGCCTGTGTTGCCACCTGGATTCTG
CGCGGGACGTCCTTCTGCTACGTCCCTTCGGCCCTCAATCCAGCGGACCTTCCTTCCCGCGGCCTGCTGC
CGGCTCTGCGGCCTCTTCCGCGTCTTCGCCTTCGCCCTCAGACGAGTCGGATCTCCCTTTGGGCCGCCTC
CCCGCGTCGACTTTAAGACCAATGACTTACAAGGCAGCTGTAGATCTTAGCCACTTTTTAAAAGAAAAGG
GGGGACTGGAAGGGCTAATTCACTCCCAACGAAGACAAGATCTGCTTTTTGCTTGTACTGGGTCTCTCTG
GTTAGACCAGATCTGAGCCTGGGAGCTCTCTGGCTAACTAGGGAACCCACTGCTTAAGCCTCAATAAAGC
TTGCCTTGAGTGCTTCAAGTAGTGTGTGCCCGTCTGTTGTGTGACTCTGGTAACTAGAGATCCCTCAGAC
CCTTTTAGTCAGTGTGGAAAATCTCTAGCAGTACGTATAGTAGTTCATGTCATCTTATTATTCAGTATTT
ATAACTTGCAAAGAAATGAATATCAGAGAGTGAGAGGAACTTGTTTATTGCAGCTTATAATGGTTACAAA
TAAAGCAATAGCATCACAAATTTCACAAATAAAGCATTTTTTTCACTGCATTCTAGTTGTGGTTTGTCCA
AACTCATCAATGTATCTTATCATGTCTGGCTCTAGCTATCCCGCCCCTAACTCCGCCCATCCCGCCCCTA
ACTCCGCCCAGTTCCGCCCATTCTCCGCCCCATGGCTGACTAATTTTTTTTATTTATGCAGAGGCCGAGG
CCGCCTCGGCCTCTGAGCTATTCCAGAAGTAGTGAGGAGGCTTTTTTGGAGGCCTAGGGACGTACCCAAT
TCGCCCTATAGTGAGTCGTATTACGCGCGCTCACTGGCCGTCGTTTTACAACGTCGTGACTGGGAAAACC
CTGGCGTTACCCAACTTAATCGCCTTGCAGCACATCCCCCTTTCGCCAGCTGGCGTAATAGCGAAGAGGC
CCGCACCGATCGCCCTTCCCAACAGTTGCGCAGCCTGAATGGCGAATGGG
[124 nt withheld, positions 7541-7664]
C
[91 nt withheld, positions 7666-7756]
A
[49 nt withheld, positions 7758-7806]
CCTTTGACGTTGGAGTCCACGTTCTTT
[37 nt withheld, positions 7834-7870]
ACCCTATCTCGGTCTATTCTTTTGATTTATAAGGGATTTTGCCGATTTCGGCCTATTGGTTAAAAAATGA
GCTGATTTAACAAAAATTTAACGCGAATTTTAACAAAATATTAACGCTTACAATTTAGGTGGCACTTTTC
GGGGAAATGTGCGCGGAACCCCTATTTGTTTATTTTTCTAAATACATTCAAATATGTATCCGCTCATGAG
ACAATAACCCTGATAAATGCTTCAATAATATTGAAAAAGGAAGAGTATGAGTATTCAACATTTCCGTGTC
GCCCTTATTCCCTTTTTTGCGGCATTTTGCCTTCCTGTTTTTGCTCACCCAGAAACGCTGGTGAAAGTAA
AAGATGCTGAAGATCAGTTGGGTGCACGAGTGGGTTACATCGAACTGGATCTCAACAGCGGTAAGATCCT
TGAGAGTTTTCGCCCCGAAGAACGTTTTCCAATGATGAGCACTTTTAAAGTTCTGCTATGTGGCGCGGTA
TTATCCCGTATTGACGCCGGGCAAGAGCAACTCGGTCGCCGCATACACTATTCTCAGAATGACTTGGTTG
AGTACTCACCAGTCACAGAAAAGCATCTTACGGATGGCATGACAGTAAGAGAATTATGCAGTGCTGCCAT
AACCATGAGTGATAACACTGCGGCCAACTTACTTCTGACAACGATCGGAGGACCGAAGGAGCTAACCGCT
TTTTTGCACAACATGGGGGATCATGTAACTCGCCTTGATCGTTGGGAACCGGAGCTGAATGAAGCCATAC
CAAACGACGAGCGTGACACCACGATGCCTGTAGCAATGGCAACAACGTTGCGCAAACTATTAACTGGCGA
ACTACTTACTCTAGCTTCCCGGCAACAATTAATAGACTGGATGGAGGCGGATAAAGTTGCAGGACCACTT
CTGCGCTCGGCCCTTCCGGCTGGCTGGTTTATTGCTGATAAATCTGGAGCCGGTGAGCGTGGGTCTCGCG
GTATCATTGCAGCACTGGGGCCAGATGGTAAGCCCTCCCGTATCGTAGTTATCTACACGACGGGGAGTCA
GGCAACTATGGATGAACGAAATAGACAGATCGCTGAGATAGGTGCCTCACTGATTAAGCATTGGTAACTG
TCAGACCAAGTTTACTCATATATACTTTAGATTGATTTAAAACTTCATTTTTAATTTAAAAGGATCTAGG
TGAAGATCCTTTTTGATAATCTCATGACCAAAATCCCTTAACGTGAGTTTTCGTTCCACTGAGCGTCAGA
CCCCGTAGAAAAGATCAAAGGATCTTCTTGAGATCCTTTTTTTCTGCGCGTAATCTGCTGCTTGCAAACA
AAAAAACCACCGCTACCAGCGGTGGTTTGTTTGCCGGATCAAGAGCTACCAACTCTTTTTCCGAAGGTAA
CTGGCTTCAGCAGAGCGCAGATACCAAATACTGTTCTTCTAGTGTAGCCGTAGTTAGGCCACCACTTCAA
GAACTCTGTAGCACCGCCTACATACCTCGCTCTGCTAATCCTGTTACCAGTGGCTGCTGCCAGTGGCGAT
AAGTCGTGTCTTACCGGGTTGGACTCAAGACGATAGTTACCGGATAAGGCGCAGCGGTCGGGCTGAACGG
GGGGTTCGTGCACACAGCCCAGCTTGGAGCGAACGACCTACACCGAACTGAGATACCTACAGCGTGAGCT
ATGAGAAAGCGCCACGCTTCCCGAAGGGAGAAAGGCGGACAGGTATCCGGTAAGCGGCAGGGTCGGAACA
GGAGAGCGCACGAGGGAGCTTCCAGGGGGAAACGCCTGGTATCTTTATAGTCCTGTCGGGTTTCGCCACC
TCTGACTTGAGCGTCGATTTTTGTGATGCTCGTCAGGGGGGCGGAGCCTATGGAAAAACGCCAGCAACGC
GGCCTTTTTACGGTTCCTGGCCTTTTGCTGGCCTTTTGCTCACATGTTCTTTCCTGCGTTATCCCCTGAT
TCTGTGGATAACCGTATTACCGCCTTTGAGTGAGCTGATACCGCTCGCCGCAGCCGAACGACCGAGCGCA
GCGAGTCAGTGAGCGAGGAAGCGGAAGAGCGCCCAATACGCAAACCGCCTCTCCCCGCGCGTTGGCCGAT
TCATTAATGCAGCTGGCACGACAGGTTTCCCGACTGGAAAGCGGGCAGTGAGCGCAACGCAATTAATGTG
AGTTAGCTCACTCATTAGGCACCCCAGGCTTTACACTTTATGCTTCCGGCTCGTATGTTGTGTGGAATTG
TGAGCGGATAACAATTTCACACAGGAAACAGCTATGACCATGATTACGCCAAGCGCGCAATTAACCCTCA
CTAAAGGGAACAAAAGCTGGAGCTGCAAGC
