>Addgene plasmid #143406 | TFORF0493 | depositor partial sequence | sequence record 282356 | Insert
ACCGCCACCATGATGGCTGCAGACATCCCGAGAGTGACCACTCCGCTGAGCTCCTTGGTCCAGGTGCCTC
AAGAGGAAGATAGACAGGAGGAGGAGGTCACCACCATGATCCTGGAGGATGACTCCTGGGTGCAAGAAGC
TGTGCTGCAGGAGGATGGCCCTGAGTCTGAGCCCTTTCCCCAGAGTGCTGGCAAGGGCGGCCCCCAGGAG
GAGGTGACCAGGGGACCACAGGGTGCACTCGGCCGCCTCCGAGAGCTCTGCCGGCGCTGGCTGAGACCAG
AGGTACACACCAAGGAGCAGATGTTAACCATGCTGCCAAAGGAAATTCAGGCTTGGCTGCAAGAGCATCG
GCCTGAAAGCAGTGAGGAGGCAGCGGCCCTGGTGGAAGACTTGACCCAGACCCTTCAGGACAGTGATTTT
GAGATACAGAGTGAAAATGGGGAGAACTGTAATCAAGACATGTTTGAGAATGAATCACGTAAGATATTCT
CGGAAATGCCTGAAGGTGAAAGTGCTCAGCACTCCGATGGGGAAAGTGACTTTGAGAGAGATGCTGGCAT
CCAGAGGCTCCAGGGACACAGCCCAGGTGAGGACCACGGGGAGGTGGTTTCTCAGGACAGGGAAGTTGGC
CAGCTCATAGGCCTGCAGGGCACCTACCTAGGGGAGAAGCCCTACGAATGTCCCCAGTGTGGGAAGACCT
TCAGCCGGAAATCCCACCTCATCACACACGAGAGGACCCACACAGGAGAGAAATACTACAAATGTGATGA
ATGTGGAAAAAGCTTTAGTGATGGTTCAAATTTTAGTAGACACCAAACCACTCACACCGGGGAGAAGCCC
TACAAATGCAGAGACTGTGGGAAGAGCTTTAGCCGGAGTGCCAACCTCATAACCCACCAGAGGATCCACA
CGGGGGAAAAGCCCTTCCAGTGTGCCGAGTGTGGCAAGAGCTTCAGCAGGAGTCCCAACCTCATTGCACA
TCAGCGCACCCACACAGGAGAGAAACCCTACTCGTGCCCCGAGTGTGGAAAGAGCTTTGGCAACCGATCC
AGCCTTAACACGCATCAGGGGATCCACACTGGAGAAAAGCCCTACGAATGTAAAGAATGCGGCGAAAGCT
TTAGTTACAACTCCAATCTAATCAGACACCAGAGAATCCACACAGGAGAGAAACCCTACAAATGTACCGA
CTGTGGGCAGAGGTTCAGCCAGAGTTCAGCCCTCATCACCCACCGGAGAACCCACACAGGAGAGAAACCC
TACCAGTGCAGCGAGTGTGGGAAAAGCTTCAGCCGCAGCTCTAACCTGGCCACACACCGGAGAACCCACA
TGGTGGAGAAGCCCTATAAGTGTGGGGTGTGTGGGAAGAGCTTCAGCCAGAGCTCCAGTCTGATTGCACA
CCAGGGCATGCACACAGGGGAGAAACCCTACGAGTGCCTGACATGTGGGGAGAGCTTCAGCTGGAGCTCC
AACCTCCTCAAGCACCAGAGGATCCACACGGGAGAGAAACCCTACAAATGCAGCGAGTGTGGGAAATGCT
TCAGCCAGCGCTCCCAGCTCGTAGTGCACCAGCGGACCCACACGGGCGAGAAGCCCTACAAATGCCTCAT
GTGCGGCAAGAGCTTCAGCCGGGGCTCCATTCTGGTCATGCACCAGAGAGCCCATTTGGGAGACAAGCCC
TACAGGTGCCCTGAGTGTGGGAAAGGCTTTAGCTGGAACTCAGTCCTCATTATACATCAGCGAATCCACA
CTGGGGAGAAGCCCTACAAATGCCCCGAGTGTGGCAAAGGCTTCAGCAACAGCTCTAACTTTATCACACA
TCAGAGAACTCACATGAAAGAGAAACTTTATTAGTAATGAACTAGTCCGTAACTTGAAAGTATTTCGATT
TCTTGGCTTTATATATCTTGTGGAAAGGACGACTCATGCACGGAACAGAAGTCGAA
