>Addgene plasmid #143406 | TFORF0493 | depositor partial sequence | sequence record 282357 | Barcode
CTCATGCACGGAACAGAAGTCGAA
